>Addgene plasmid #67406 | pDEST47-ARL14-GFP | addgene partial sequence | sequence record 117997 | GFPfusionREV 5'-CTCCACTGACAGAAAATTTG-3'
ATTCACAAGAATTGGGACAACTCCAGTGAAAAGTTCTTCTCCTTTGCTAGCCATTCTAGATCGAACCACT
TTGTACAAGAAAGCTGGGTCGTTCTGCTTGAAGAACGCCAAAGTGTCTCCTCTTGATTTCATGTGGCTCT
TCACAAATCCAGTTAATTTCCTGAACCCCTGGGCCAGCCCCTCCCCTGTGAGGGCACAGCAGGGTTGCAC
ATACCAGTTCCGGTCACTGCAAAGCTTCTTCACTTTGAACATTCTGGTGATGTCCTCAGCAGTCAGAGCT
CCAGGCATGTCTTGTTTGTTGGCTAATAGAACAACAGGCACATTTTTAATGTGTTCATTCTTCAAAATGT
GCTCAAACTGTCTCTGAGACTCTTCCAGTCGCTGTTTGTCTGTACTGTCCACAACATACACCAGCCCATC
GGTGTTCTCACAGTAACAGCCCCAAACAGTTCTCATTTTTTCCTGTCCTCCAACATCCCAGACTGTGAGT
GAAAAATTCCTTTCCAACTCGATCATTTCCACATTGAAACCTATTGTAGGGATGGTGGTAATATCCTTAG
CAAGCTTTAATTTATAAAGGAGAGTAGACTTCCCAGCTGAGTCAAGTCCCAAAAGAAGAACTTGGGCTTG
TTTGGTTTGCGGATTTTTAGAACCCAGCGAACCCATGGTTCTATCTCCTTCTAAGCCTGCTTTTTTGTAC
AAACTTGTTTGATCAAGCTTAACTAGCCAGCTTGGGTCTCCCTATAGTGAGTCGTATTAATTTCGATAAG
CCAGTAAGCAGTGGGTTCTCTAGTTAGCCAGAGAGCTCTGCTTATATAGACCTCCCACCGTACACGCCTA
CCGCCCATTTGCGTCAATGGGGCGGAGTTGTTACGACATTTTGGAAAGTCCCGGTTGATTTTGGTGCCAA
AACAAACTCCCATTGACGTCAA
