[The description below was written by a language model from this plasmid's Addgene catalogue record.]
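Description:
pDEST47-ARL14-GFP is a mammalian expression plasmid built on the commercial Gateway destination vector pcDNA-DEST47. It carries the human ARL14 coding sequence (also known as ARF7), a member of the ARF family of small regulatory GTPases. The open reading frame was introduced by Gateway recombination cloning, which places it downstream of the CMV promoter and in frame with a GFP coding sequence supplied by the backbone. The expressed product is therefore ARL14 with GFP fused to its C terminus, driven by a strong constitutive promoter in transfected mammalian cells. The record notes that the insert differs from the reference sequence by a C-to-T change at base 172, which gives an L58F amino acid substitution. It does not say whether this is a natural variant or a cloning artefact, or whether it affects function, so users should keep the change in mind when interpreting results.

The plasmid is maintained in E. coli as a high-copy construct under ampicillin selection. For mammalian work, the backbone provides a neomycin resistance marker, allowing G418 selection of stably transfected cells in addition to transient expression. No feature table is provided, so details such as the origin of replication, polyadenylation signals and the recombination sites flanking the insert are not documented here.

The construct belongs to a toolbox of plasmids for expressing or knocking down human ARF, ARL and SAR family GTPases. Its stated purpose is mammalian expression of GFP-tagged ARL14, and the tag would allow the protein to be followed by fluorescence or detected through GFP.
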