Addgene plasmid #67406: pDEST47-ARL14-GFP
Purpose: Mammalian expression of hArl14 with C-term GFP tag
Depositing lab: Richard Kahn. Depositing organization: Emory University. Publication: Tool box: Plasmids for the expression or knockdown of human ARF Family GTPases (ARF/ARL/SAR) and their co-expression in bacteria with N-myristoyltransferases. Kerr SC, Kahn RA. Cell Logist. 2015 Sep 21;5(3):e1090523. doi: 10.1080/21592799.2015.1090523. eCollection 2015 Jul-Sep. PubMed 27057421.
Backbone
  Vector backbone: pcDNA-DEST47
  Backbone manufacturer: Life Technologies
  Vector type: Mammalian Expression
  Selectable markers: Neomycin (select with G418)
Growth in bacteria
  Bacterial resistance: Ampicillin, 100 μg/mL
  Growth temperature: 37°C
  Growth strain: DH5alpha
  Copy number: High Copy
Gene/Insert
  Gene/Insert name: ARL14 (alt name: pRK17n-D47)
  Species: H. sapiens (human)
  Mutation: bp 172 C to T; aa L58F
  Entrez Gene: ARL14 (a.k.a. ARF7)
  Promoter: CMV
  Tag / fusion protein: GFP (C terminal on backbone)
  Cloning method: Gateway Cloning
  Sequencing primers: 5′ CMV-F; 3′ GFP-R
Terms and licenses: Academic/Nonprofit Terms; Industry Terms: Not Available to Industry
How to cite: pDEST47-ARL14-GFP was a gift from Richard Kahn (Addgene plasmid # 67406 ; http://n2t.net/addgene:67406 ; RRID:Addgene_67406)
